Addgene plasmid #51491: pREP
Purpose: pMDC32 with Rep/RepA coding sequence from the mild bean yellow dwarf virus
Depositing lab: Daniel Voytas. Depositing organization: University of Minnesota. Publication: DNA Replicons for Plant Genome Engineering. Baltes NJ, Gil-Humanes J, Cermak T, Atkins PA, Voytas DF. Plant Cell. 2014 Jan;26(1):151-63. doi: 10.1105/tpc.113.119792 PubMed 24443519.
Backbone
  Vector backbone: pMDC32
  Backbone size w/o insert (bp): 10000
  Total vector size (bp): 11216
  Vector type: plant expression T-DNA
  Selectable markers: Hygromycin
Growth in bacteria
  Bacterial resistance: Kanamycin, 50 μg/mL
  Growth temperature: 37°C
  Growth strain: DH5alpha
  Copy number: High Copy
Gene/Insert
  Gene/Insert name: Rep/RepA
  Species: bean yellow dwarf virus
  Insert size (bp): 1000
  Mutation: none
  GenBank ID: DQ458791
  Promoter: 2x35S
  Cloning method: Gateway Cloning
  Sequencing primers: 5′ atgccttctgctagtaagaactt; 3′ aggcacgttcagtgactcga
Resource information
  A portion of this plasmid was derived from a plasmid made by: I did not originally clone this gene. The coding sequence for Rep and RepA was synthesized on g-Blocks from IDT.
Terms and licenses: Academic/Nonprofit Terms; Industry Terms: Not Available to Industry
How to cite: pREP was a gift from Daniel Voytas (Addgene plasmid # 51491 ; http://n2t.net/addgene:51491 ; RRID:Addgene_51491)
