[The description below was written by a language model from this plasmid's Addgene catalogue record and pLannotate feature annotations shown in this document.]
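Description:
pREP is a plant expression T-DNA binary vector built on the Gateway-compatible pMDC32 backbone, about 11.2 kb in total, designed for Agrobacterium-mediated delivery into plant cells. The backbone carries a high-copy ColE1/pBR322-type origin with the bom mobilisation region for propagation in E. coli, plus the pVS1 origin, replication protein and StaA stability protein that allow stable maintenance in Agrobacterium. Bacterial selection is by kanamycin (aphA-3-type KanR). Nopaline-type left and right border repeats delimit the transferred region. It contains two cassettes: a hygromycin phosphotransferase gene driven by an enhanced CaMV 35S promoter and terminated by the CaMV poly(A) signal for selection of transformed plant tissue, and the payload expression unit.

The payload is the Rep/RepA coding sequence from the mild strain of bean yellow dwarf virus, a geminivirus. It was made synthetically and inserted by Gateway recombination, so it sits between attB1 and attB2 sites. It is driven by a duplicated-enhancer (2x) 35S promoter and followed by the NOS terminator. The automated annotation labels only a RepA open reading frame, but the attB-flanked interval extends beyond it, consistent with the catalogue statement that both Rep and RepA are encoded. In this group of viruses the two proteins arise from the same transcription unit. Rep initiates rolling-circle replication of geminiviral DNA, while RepA helps condition the host cell for replication. The construct therefore supplies these replication proteins in trans, and the associated work concerns DNA replicons for plant genome engineering, where such proteins amplify replicon vectors carrying the viral cis-acting elements.
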