Features (pLannotate 1.2.2; 26 found; start..end, strand, type, name):
     32..54      -  protein_bind   lac operator (fragment): The lac repressor binds to the lac operator to inhibit transcription in E. coli. This inhibition can be relieved by adding lactose or isopropyl-β-D-thiogalactopyranoside (IPTG). lac repressor encoded by lacI
     58..88      -  promoter       lac promoter: promoter for the E. coli lac operon
    103..124     -  protein_bind   CAP binding site: CAP binding activates transcription in the presence of cAMP. E. coli catabolite activator protein
    137..225     -  CDS            lacI (fragment): lac repressor; lacI; The lac repressor binds to the lac operator to inhibit transcription in E. coli. This inhibition can be relieved by adding lactose or isopropyl-β-D-thiogalactopyranoside (IPTG).
    315..992     +  promoter       CaMV 35S promoter (enhanced): cauliflower mosaic virus 35S promoter with a duplicated enhancer region
   1060..2085    +  CDS            HygR: hygromycin B phosphotransferase confers resistance to hygromycin
   2125..2299    +  polyA_signal   CaMV poly(A) signal: cauliflower mosaic virus polyadenylation signal
   2377..2401    -  misc_feature   LB T-DNA repeat: left border repeat from nopaline C58 T-DNA
   2826..3620    +  CDS            KanR: aminoglycoside phosphotransferase; aphA-3; confers resistance to kanamycin
   3707..4295    +  rep_origin     ori: high-copy-number ColE1/pMB1/pBR322/pUC origin of replication
   4481..4621    -  misc_feature   bom: basis of mobility region from pBR322
   4723..4762    -  CDS            rop (fragment): Rop protein, which maintains plasmids at low copy number; rop
   4965..5159    -  rep_origin     pVS1 oriV: origin of replication for the Pseudomonas plasmid pVS1 (Heeb et al., 2000)
   5225..6293    -  CDS            pVS1 RepA (fragment): replication protein from the Pseudomonas plasmid pVS1 (Heeb et al., 2000)
   6726..7355    -  CDS            pVS1 StaA: stability protein from the Pseudomonas plasmid pVS1 (Heeb et al., 2000)
   7915..8316    -  CDS            Y4CG_SINFN (fragment): Protein inferred from homology: Swiss-Prot protein existence level 3. From Sinorhizobium fredii (strain NBRC 101917 / NGR234).
   8655..8679    -  misc_feature   RB T-DNA repeat: right border repeat from nopaline C58 T-DNA
   8745..8899    -  CDS            lacZα (fragment): LacZα fragment of β-galactosidase; lacZ fragment
   8902..8922    -  misc_feature   MCS (fragment): pUC18/19 multiple cloning site
   8997..9668    +  promoter       CaMV 35S promoter (enhanced): cauliflower mosaic virus 35S promoter with a duplicated enhancer region
   9670..9696    -  misc_feature   MCS (fragment): pUC18/19 multiple cloning site
   9728..9752    +  protein_bind   attB1: mutant version of attB; recombination site for the Gateway® BP reaction BP Clonase™
   9761..10636   +  CDS            REPA_BEYDV: Experimental evidence at protein level: Swiss-Prot protein existence level 1. Implicated in enhancement of V-sense gene expression. Acts a an inhibitor of C-sense gene transcription. From Bean yellow dwarf virus (BeYDV).
  10867..10891   -  protein_bind   attB2: mutant version of attB; recombination site for the Gateway® BP reaction BP Clonase™
  10909..10944   -  misc_feature   MCS (fragment): pBluescript multiple cloning site
  10955..11207   +  terminator     NOS terminator: nopaline synthase terminator and poly(A) signal
>Addgene plasmid #51491 | pREP | depositor full sequence | sequence record 78580 | pREP sequence 11214 bps
CGTAATCATGTCATAGCTGTTTCCTGTGTGAAATTGTTATCCGCTCACAATTCCACACAACATACGAGCC
GGAAGCATAAAGTGTAAAGCCTGGGGTGCCTAATGAGTGAGCTAACTCACATTAATTGCGTTGCGCTCAC
TGCCCGCTTTCCAGTCGGGAAACCTGTCGTGCCAGCTGCATTAATGAATCGGCCAACGCGCGGGGAGAGG
CGGTTTGCGTATTGGCTAGAGCAGCTTGCCAACATGGTGGAGCACGACACTCTCGTCTACTCCAAGAATA
TCAAAGATACAGTCTCAGAAGACCAAAGGGCTATTGAGACTTTTCAACAAAGGGTAATATCGGGAAACCT
CCTCGGATTCCATTGCCCAGCTATCTGTCACTTCATCAAAAGGACAGTAGAAAAGGAAGGTGGCACCTAC
AAATGCCATCATTGCGATAAAGGAAAGGCTATCGTTCAAGATGCCTCTGCCGACAGTGGTCCCAAAGATG
GACCCCCACCCACGAGGAGCATCGTGGAAAAAGAAGACGTTCCAACCACGTCTTCAAAGCAAGTGGATTG
ATGTGATAACATGGTGGAGCACGACACTCTCGTCTACTCCAAGAATATCAAAGATACAGTCTCAGAAGAC
CAAAGGGCTATTGAGACTTTTCAACAAAGGGTAATATCGGGAAACCTCCTCGGATTCCATTGCCCAGCTA
TCTGTCACTTCATCAAAAGGACAGTAGAAAAGGAAGGTGGCACCTACAAATGCCATCATTGCGATAAAGG
AAAGGCTATCGTTCAAGATGCCTCTGCCGACAGTGGTCCCAAAGATGGACCCCCACCCACGAGGAGCATC
GTGGAAAAAGAAGACGTTCCAACCACGTCTTCAAAGCAAGTGGATTGATGTGATATCTCCACTGACGTAA
GGGATGACGCACAATCCCACTATCCTTCGCAAGACCTTCCTCTATATAAGGAAGTTCATTTCATTTGGAG
AGGACACGCTGAAATCACCAGTCTCTCTCTACAAATCTATCTCTCTCGAGCTTTCGCAGATCCCGGGGGG
CAATGAGATATGAAAAAGCCTGAACTCACCGCGACGTCTGTCGAGAAGTTTCTGATCGAAAAGTTCGACA
GCGTCTCCGACCTGATGCAGCTCTCGGAGGGCGAAGAATCTCGTGCTTTCAGCTTCGATGTAGGAGGGCG
TGGATATGTCCTGCGGGTAAATAGCTGCGCCGATGGTTTCTACAAAGATCGTTATGTTTATCGGCACTTT
GCATCGGCCGCGCTCCCGATTCCGGAAGTGCTTGACATTGGGGAGTTTAGCGAGAGCCTGACCTATTGCA
TCTCCCGCCGTGCACAGGGTGTCACGTTGCAAGACCTGCCTGAAACCGAACTGCCCGCTGTTCTACAACC
GGTCGCGGAGGCTATGGATGCGATCGCTGCGGCCGATCTTAGCCAGACGAGCGGGTTCGGCCCATTCGGA
CCGCAAGGAATCGGTCAATACACTACATGGCGTGATTTCATATGCGCGATTGCTGATCCCCATGTGTATC
ACTGGCAAACTGTGATGGACGACACCGTCAGTGCGTCCGTCGCGCAGGCTCTCGATGAGCTGATGCTTTG
GGCCGAGGACTGCCCCGAAGTCCGGCACCTCGTGCACGCGGATTTCGGCTCCAACAATGTCCTGACGGAC
AATGGCCGCATAACAGCGGTCATTGACTGGAGCGAGGCGATGTTCGGGGATTCCCAATACGAGGTCGCCA
ACATCTTCTTCTGGAGGCCGTGGTTGGCTTGTATGGAGCAGCAGACGCGCTACTTCGAGCGGAGGCATCC
GGAGCTTGCAGGATCGCCACGACTCCGGGCGTATATGCTCCGCATTGGTCTTGACCAACTCTATCAGAGC
TTGGTTGACGGCAATTTCGATGATGCAGCTTGGGCGCAGGGTCGATGCGACGCAATCGTCCGATCCGGAG
CCGGGACTGTCGGGCGTACACAAATCGCCCGCAGAAGCGCGGCCGTCTGGACCGATGGCTGTGTAGAAGT
ACTCGCCGATAGTGGAAACCGACGCCCCAGCACTCGTCCGAGGGCAAAGAAATAGAGTAGATGCCGACCG
GATCTGTCGATCGACAAGCTCGAGTTTCTCCATAATAATGTGTGAGTAGTTCCCAGATAAGGGAATTAGG
GTTCCTATAGGGTTTCGCTCATGTGTTGAGCATATAAGAAACCCTTAGTATGTATTTGTATTTGTAAAAT
ACTTCTATCAATAAAATTTCTAATTCCTAAAACCAAAATCCAGTACTAAAATCCAGATCCCCCGAATTAA
TTCGGCGTTAATTCAGTACATTAAAAACGTCCGCAATGTGTTATTAAGTTGTCTAAGCGTCAATTTGTTT
ACACCACAATATATCCTGCCACCAGCCAGCCAACAGCTCCCCGACCGGCAGCTCGGCACAAAATCACCAC
TCGATACAGGCAGCCCATCAGTCCGGGACGGCGTCAGCGGGAGAGCCGTTGTAAGGCGGCAGACTTTGCT
CATGTTACCGATGCTATTCGGAAGAACGGCAACTAAGCTGCCGGGTTTGAAACACGGATGATCTCGCGGA
GGGTAGCATGTTGATTGTAACGATGACAGAGCGTTGCTGCCTGTGATCACCGCGGTTTCAAAATCGGCTC
CGTCGATACTATGTTATACGCCAACTTTGAAAACAACTTTGAAAAAGCTGTTTTCTGGTATTTAAGGTTT
TAGAATGCAAGGAACAGTGAATTGGAGTTCGTCTTGTTATAATTAGCTTCTTGGGGTATCTTTAAATACT
GTAGAAAAGAGGAAGGAAATAATAAATGGCTAAAATGAGAATATCACCGGAATTGAAAAAACTGATCGAA
AAATACCGCTGCGTAAAAGATACGGAAGGAATGTCTCCTGCTAAGGTATATAAGCTGGTGGGAGAAAATG
AAAACCTATATTTAAAAATGACGGACAGCCGGTATAAAGGGACCACCTATGATGTGGAACGGGAAAAGGA
CATGATGCTATGGCTGGAAGGAAAGCTGCCTGTTCCAAAGGTCCTGCACTTTGAACGGCATGATGGCTGG
AGCAATCTGCTCATGAGTGAGGCCGATGGCGTCCTTTGCTCGGAAGAGTATGAAGATGAACAAAGCCCTG
AAAAGATTATCGAGCTGTATGCGGAGTGCATCAGGCTCTTTCACTCCATCGACATATCGGATTGTCCCTA
TACGAATAGCTTAGACAGCCGCTTAGCCGAATTGGATTACTTACTGAATAACGATCTGGCCGATGTGGAT
TGCGAAAACTGGGAAGAAGACACTCCATTTAAAGATCCGCGCGAGCTGTATGATTTTTTAAAGACGGAAA
AGCCCGAAGAGGAACTTGTCTTTTCCCACGGCGACCTGGGAGACAGCAACATCTTTGTGAAAGATGGCAA
AGTAAGTGGCTTTATTGATCTTGGGAGAAGCGGCAGGGCGGACAAGTGGTATGACATTGCCTTCTGCGTC
CGGTCGATCAGGGAGGATATCGGGGAAGAACAGTATGTCGAGCTATTTTTTGACTTACTGGGGATCAAGC
CTGATTGGGAGAAAATAAAATATTATATTTTACTGGATGAATTGTTTTAGTACCTAGAATGCATGACCAA
AATCCCTTAACGTGAGTTTTCGTTCCACTGAGCGTCAGACCCCGTAGAAAAGATCAAAGGATCTTCTTGA
GATCCTTTTTTTCTGCGCGTAATCTGCTGCTTGCAAACAAAAAAACCACCGCTACCAGCGGTGGTTTGTT
TGCCGGATCAAGAGCTACCAACTCTTTTTCCGAAGGTAACTGGCTTCAGCAGAGCGCAGATACCAAATAC
TGTCCTTCTAGTGTAGCCGTAGTTAGGCCACCACTTCAAGAACTCTGTAGCACCGCCTACATACCTCGCT
CTGCTAATCCTGTTACCAGTGGCTGCTGCCAGTGGCGATAAGTCGTGTCTTACCGGGTTGGACTCAAGAC
GATAGTTACCGGATAAGGCGCAGCGGTCGGGCTGAACGGGGGGTTCGTGCACACAGCCCAGCTTGGAGCG
AACGACCTACACCGAACTGAGATACCTACAGCGTGAGCTATGAGAAAGCGCCACGCTTCCCGAAGGGAGA
AAGGCGGACAGGTATCCGGTAAGCGGCAGGGTCGGAACAGGAGAGCGCACGAGGGAGCTTCCAGGGGGAA
ACGCCTGGTATCTTTATAGTCCTGTCGGGTTTCGCCACCTCTGACTTGAGCGTCGATTTTTGTGATGCTC
GTCAGGGGGGCGGAGCCTATGGAAAAACGCCAGCAACGCGGCCTTTTTACGGTTCCTGGCCTTTTGCTGG
CCTTTTGCTCACATGTTCTTTCCTGCGTTATCCCCTGATTCTGTGGATAACCGTATTACCGCCTTTGAGT
GAGCTGATACCGCTCGCCGCAGCCGAACGACCGAGCGCAGCGAGTCAGTGAGCGAGGAAGCGGAAGAGCG
CCTGATGCGGTATTTTCTCCTTACGCATCTGTGCGGTATTTCACACCGCATATGGTGCACTCTCAGTACA
ATCTGCTCTGATGCCGCATAGTTAAGCCAGTATACACTCCGCTATCGCTACGTGACTGGGTCATGGCTGC
GCCCCGACACCCGCCAACACCCGCTGACGCGCCCTGACGGGCTTGTCTGCTCCCGGCATCCGCTTACAGA
CAAGCTGTGACCGTCTCCGGGAGCTGCATGTGTCAGAGGTTTTCACCGTCATCACCGAAACGCGCGAGGC
AGGGTGCCTTGATGTGGGCGCCGGCGGTCGAGTGGCGACGGCGCGGCTTGTCCGCGCCCTGGTAGATTGC
CTGGCCGTAGGCCAGCCATTTTTGAGCGGCCAGCGGCCGCGATAGGCCGACGCGAAGCGGCGGGGCGTAG
GGAGCGCAGCGACCGAAGGGTAGGCGCTTTTTGCAGCTCTTCGGCTGTGCGCTGGCCAGACAGTTATGCA
CAGGCCAGGCGGGTTTTAAGAGTTTTAATAAGTTTTAAAGAGTTTTAGGCGGAAAAATCGCCTTTTTTCT
CTTTTATATCAGTCACTTACATGTGTGACCGGTTCCCAATGTACGGCTTTGGGTTCCCAATGTACGGGTT
CCGGTTCCCAATGTACGGCTTTGGGTTCCCAATGTACGTGCTATCCACAGGAAAGAGACCTTTTCGACCT
TTTTCCCCTGCTAGGGCAATTTGCCCTAGCATCTGCTCCGTACATTAGGAACCGGCGGATGCTTCGCCCT
CGATCAGGTTGCGGTAGCGCATGACTAGGATCGGGCCAGCCTGCCCCGCCTCCTCCTTCAAATCGTACTC
CGGCAGGTCATTTGACCCGATCAGCTTGCGCACGGTGAAACAGAACTTCTTGAACTCTCCGGCGCTGCCA
CTGCGTTCGTAGATCGTCTTGAACAACCATCTGGCTTCTGCCTTGCCTGCGGCGCGGCGTGCCAGGCGGT
AGAGAAAACGGCCGATGCCGGGATCGATCAAAAAGTAATCGGGGTGAACCGTCAGCACGTCCGGGTTCTT
GCCTTCTGTGATCTCGCGGTACATCCAATCAGCTAGCTCGATCTCGATGTACTCCGGCCGCCCGGTTTCG
CTCTTTACGATCTTGTAGCGGCTAATCAAGGCTTCACCCTCGGATACCGTCACCAGGCGGCCGTTCTTGG
CCTTCTTCGTACGCTGCATGGCAACGTGCGTGGTGTTTAACCGAATGCAGGTTTCTACCAGGTCGTCTTT
CTGCTTTCCGCCATCGGCTCGCCGGCAGAACTTGAGTACGTCCGCAACGTGTGGACGGAACACGCGGCCG
GGCTTGTCTCCCTTCCCTTCCCGGTATCGGTTCATGGATTCGGTTAGATGGGAAACCGCCATCAGTACCA
GGTCGTAATCCCACACACTGGCCATGCCGGCCGGCCCTGCGGAAACCTCTACGTGCCCGTCTGGAAGCTC
GTAGCGGATCACCTCGCCAGCTCGTCGGTCACGCTTCGACAGACGGAAAACGGCCACGTCCATGATGCTG
CGACTATCGCGGGTGCCCACGTCATAGAGCATCGGAACGAAAAAATCTGGTTGCTCGTCGCCCTTGGGCG
GCTTCCTAATCGACGGCGCACCGGCTGCCGGCGGTTGCCGGGATTCTTTGCGGATTCGATCAGCGGCCGC
TTGCCACGATTCACCGGGGCGTGCTTCTGCCTCGATGCGTTGCCGCTGGGCGGCCTGCGCGGCCTTCAAC
TTCTCCACCAGGTCATCACCCAGCGCCGCGCCGATTTGTACCGGGCCGGATGGTTTGCGACCGTCACGCC
GATTCCTCGGGCTTGGGGGTTCCAGTGCCATTGCAGGGCCGGCAGACAACCCAGCCGCTTACGCCTGGCC
AACCGCCCGTTCCTCCACACATGGGGCATTCCACGGCGTCGGTGCCTGGTTGTTCTTGATTTTCCATGCC
GCCTCCTTTAGCCGCTAAAATTCATCTACTCATTTATTCATTTGCTCATTTACTCTGGTAGCTGCGCGAT
GTATTCAGATAGCAGCTCGGTAATGGTCTTGCCTTGGCGTACCGCGTACATCTTCAGCTTGGTGTGATCC
TCCGCCGGCAACTGAAAGTTGACCCGCTTCATGGCTGGCGTGTCTGCCAGGCTGGCCAACGTTGCAGCCT
TGCTGCTGCGTGCGCTCGGACGGCCGGCACTTAGCGTGTTTGTGCTTTTGCTCATTTTCTCTTTACCTCA
TTAACTCAAATGAGTTTTGATTTAATTTCAGCGGCCAGCGCCTGGACCTCGCGGGCAGCGTCGCCCTCGG
GTTCTGATTCAAGAACGGTTGTGCCGGCGGCGGCAGTGCCTGGGTAGCTCACGCGCTGCGTGATACGGGA
CTCAAGAATGGGCAGCTCGTACCCGGCCAGCGCCTCGGCAACCTCACCGCCGATGCGCGTGCCTTTGATC
GCCCGCGACACGACAAAGGCCGCTTGTAGCCTTCCATCCGTGACCTCAATGCGCTGCTTAACCAGCTCCA
CCAGGTCGGCGGTGGCCCATATGTCGTAAGGGCTTGGCTGCACCGGAATCAGCACGAAGTCGGCTGCCTT
GATCGCGGACACAGCCAAGTCCGCCGCCTGGGGCGCTCCGTCGATCACTACGAAGTCGCGCCGGCCGATG
GCCTTCACGTCGCGGTCAATCGTCGGGCGGTCGATGCCGACAACGGTTAGCGGTTGATCTTCCCGCACGG
CCGCCCAATCGCGGGCACTGCCCTGGGGATCGGAATCGACTAACAGAACATCGGCCCCGGCGAGTTGCAG
GGCGCGGGCTAGATGGGTTGCGATGGTCGTCTTGCCTGACCCGCCTTTCTGGTTAAGTACAGCGATAACC
TTCATGCGTTCCCCTTGCGTATTTGTTTATTTACTCATCGCATCATATACGCAGCGACCGCATGACGCAA
GCTGTTTTACTCAAATACACATCACCTTTTTAGACGGCGGCGCTCGGTTTCTTCAGCGGCCAAGCTGGCC
GGCCAGGCCGCCAGCTTGGCATCAGACAAACCGGCCAGGATTTCATGCAGCCGCACGGTTGAGACGTGCG
CGGGCGGCTCGAACACGTACCCGGCCGCGATCATCTCCGCCTCGATCTCTTCGGTAATGAAAAACGGTTC
GTCCTGGCCGTCCTGGTGCGGTTTCATGCTTGTTCCTCTTGGCGTTCATTCTCGGCGGCCGCCAGGGCGT
CGGCCTCGGTCAATGCGTCCTCACGGAAGGCACCGCGCCGCCTGGCCTCGGTGGGCGTCACTTCCTCGCT
GCGCTCAAGTGCGCGGTACAGGGTCGAGCGATGCACGCCAAGCAGTGCAGCCGCCTCTTTCACGGTGCGG
CCTTCCTGGTCGATCAGCTCGCGGGCGTGCGCGATCTGTGCCGGGGTGAGGGTAGGGCGGGGGCCAAACT
TCACGCCTCGGGCCTTGGCGGCCTCGCGCCCGCTCCGGGTGCGGTCGATGATTAGGGAACGCTCGAACTC
GGCAATGCCGGCGAACACGGTCAACACCATGCGGCCGGCCGGCGTGGTGGTGTCGGCCCACGGCTCTGCC
AGGCTACGCAGGCCCGCGCCGGCCTCCTGGATGCGCTCGGCAATGTCCAGTAGGTCGCGGGTGCTGCGGG
CCAGGCGGTCTAGCCTGGTCACTGTCACAACGTCGCCAGGGCGTAGGTGGTCAAGCATCCTGGCCAGCTC
CGGGCGGTCGCGCCTGGTGCCGGTGATCTTCTCGGAAAACAGCTTGGTGCAGCCGGCCGCGTGCAGTTCG
GCCCGTTGGTTGGTCAAGTCCTGGTCGTCGGTGCTGACGCGGGCATAGCCCAGCAGGCCAGCGGCGGCGC
TCTTGTTCATGGCGTAATGTCTCCGGTTCTAGTCGCAAGTATTCTACTTTATGCGACTAAAACACGCGAC
AAGAAAACGCCAGGAAAAGGGCAGGGCGGCAGCCTGTCGCGTAACTTAGGACTTGTGCGACATGTCGTTT
TCAGAAGACGGCTGCACTGAACGTCAGAAGCCGACTGCACTATAGCAGCGGAGGGGTTGGATCAAAGTAC
TTTGATCCCGAGGGGAACCCTGTGGTTGGCATGCACATACAAATGGACGAACGGATAAACCTTTTCACGC
CCTTTTAAATATCCGTTATTCTAATAAACGCTCTTTTCTCTTAGGTTTACCCGCCAATATATCCTGTCAA
ACACTGATAGTTTAAACTGAAGGCGGGAAACGACAATCTGATCCAAGCTCAAGCTGCTCTAGCATTCGCC
ATTCAGGCTGCGCAACTGTTGGGAAGGGCGATCGGTGCGGGCCTCTTCGCTATTACGCCAGCTGGCGAAA
GGGGGATGTGCTGCAAGGCGATTAAGTTGGGTAACGCCAGGGTTTTCCCAGTCACGACGTTGTAAAACGA
CGGCCAGTGCCAAGCTTGCATGCCTGCAGGTCAACATGGTGGAGCACGACACACTTGTCTACTCCAAAAA
TATCAAAGATACAGTCTCAGAAGACCAAAGGGCAATTGAGACTTTTCAACAAAGGGTAATATCCGGAAAC
CTCCTCGGATTCCATTGCCCAGCTATCTGTCACTTTATTGTGAAGATAGTGGAAAAGGAAGGTGGCTCCT
ACAAATGCCATCATTGCGATAAAGGAAAGGCCATCGTTGAAGATGCCTCTGCCGACAGTGGTCCCAAAGA
TGGACCCCCACCCACGAGGAGCATCGTGGAAAAAGAAGACGTTCCAACCACGTCTTCAAAGCAAGTGGAT
TGATGTGATAACATGGTGGAGCACGACACACTTGTCTACTCCAAAAATATCAAAGATACAGTCTCAGAAG
ACCAAAGGGCAATTGAGACTTTTCAACAAAGGGTAATATCCGGAAACCTCCTCGGATTCCATTGCCCAGC
TATCTGTCACTTTATTGTGAAGATAGTGGAAAAGGAAGGTGGCTCCTACAAATGCCATCATTGCGATAAA
GGAAAGGCCATCGTTGAAGATGCCTCTGCCGACAGTGGTCCCAAAGATGGACCCCCACCCACGAGGAGCA
TCGTGGAAAAAGAAGACGTTCCAACCACGTCTTCAAAGCAAGTGGATTGATGTGATATCTCCACTGACGT
AAGGGATGACGCACAATCCCACTATCCTTCGCAAGACCCTTCCTCTATATAAGGAAGTTCATTTCATTTG
GAGAGGACCTCGACTCTAGAGGATCCCCGGGTACCGGGCCCCCCCTCGAGGCGCGCCAAGCTATCAAACA
AGTTTGTACAAAAAAGCAGGCTCCGAATTCATGCCTTCTGCTAGTAAGAACTTCAGACTCCAATCTAAAT
ATGTTTTCCTTACCTATCCCAAGTGCTCATCTCAAAGAGATGATTTATTCCAGTTTCTCTGGGAGAAACT
CACACCTTTTCTTATTTTCTTCCTTGGTGTTGCTTCTGAGCTTCATCAAGATGGCACTACCCACTATCAT
GCTCTTCTCCAGCTTGATAAAAAACCTTGTATTAGGGATCCTTCTTTTTTCGATTTTGAAGGAAATCACC
CTAATATCCAGCCAGCTAGAAACTCTAAACAAGTCCTTGATTACATATCAAAGGACGGAGATATTAAAAC
CAGAGGAGATTTCCGAGATCATAAGGTCTCTCCTCGCAAATCTGACGCACGATGGAGAACTATTATCCAG
ACTGCAACGTCTAAGGAGGAATATCTTGACATGATCAAGGAAGAATTCCCTCATGAATGGGCAACAAAGC
TTCAATGGCTGGAATATTCAGCCAACAAATTATTCCCTCCACAACCTGAACCGTATGTGTCGCCCTTCAC
AGAATCAGATCTTCGCTGCCACGAAGATCTACACTCCTGGAGGGAAACCCATCTATACCATGTAAGCATA
GACGCTTATACTTACATACATCCTGTCTCATACCAACAAGCTCAATCTGACCTTGAATGGATGGCCGATT
TAACCAGGACAATGGAAGGAATGGAATCCGACACCCCAGCCTCTACATCTGCGGACCAACTCGTACCGGA
AAGACCACCTGGGCTAGAAGTCTCGGACGACACAACTATTGGAACGGTACCATCGATTTCACCAACTACG
ATGAACACGCCACCTATAATATCATCGACGACATCCCCTTCAAGTTCGTCCCATTGTGGAAGCAATTAAT
AGGTTGCCAGTCTGATTTCACTGTCAACCCTAAATATGGAAAAAAGAAGAAAATAAAAGGTGGGATCCCT
TCTATAATTCTTTGCAATCCTGACGAAGACTGGATGTTATCAATGACAAGTCAACAGAAGGATTACTTTA
AAGATAATTGCGTCACCCACTACATGTGTGACGGGGAGACTTTTTTTGCTCGGGAATCGTCGAGTCACTG
AACGTGCCTGAATTCGACCCAGCTTTCTTGTACAAAGTGGTTCGATAATTCTTAATTAACTAGTTCTAGA
GCGGCCGCCACCGCGGTGGAGCTCGAATTTCCCCGATCGTTCAAACATTTGGCAATAAAGTTTCTTAAGA
TTGAATCCTGTTGCCGGTCTTGCGATGATTATCATATAATTTCTGTTGAATTACGTTAAGCATGTAATAA
TTAACATGTAATGCATGACGTTATTTATGAGATGGGTTTTTATGATTAGAGTCCCGCAATTATACATTTA
ATACGCGATAGAAAACAAAATATAGCGCGCAAACTAGGATAAATTATCGCGCGCGGTGTCATCTATGTTA
CTAGATCGGGAATT
