>Addgene plasmid #51491 | pREP | addgene partial sequence | sequence record 80068 | RB-F1 5'-ggataaaccttttcacgccc-3'
TTCTAATAAACGCTCTTTTCTCTTAGGTTTACCCGCCAATATATCCTGTCAAACACTGATAGTTTAAACT
GAAGGCGGGAAACGACAATCTGATCCAAGCTCAAGCTGCTCTAGCATTCGCCATTCAGGCTGCGCAACTG
TTGGGAAGGGCGATCGGTGCGGGCCTCTTCGCTATTACGCCAGCTGGCGAAAGGGGGATGTGCTGCAAGG
CGATTAAGTTGGGTAACGCCAGGGTTTTCCCAGTCACGACGTTGTAAAACGACGGCCAGTGCCAAGCTTG
CATGCCTGCAGGTCAACATGGTGGAGCACGACACACTTGTCTACTCCAAAAATATCAAAGATACAGTCTC
AGAAGACCAAAGGGCAATTGAGACTTTTCAACAAAGGGTAATATCCGGAAACCTCCTCGGATTCCATTGC
CCAGCTATCTGTCACTTTATTGTGAAGATAGTGGAAAAGGAAGGTGGCTCCTACAAATGCCATCATTGCG
ATAAAGGAAAGGCCATCGTTGAAGATGCCTCTGCCGACAGTGGTCCCAAAGATGGACCCCCACCCACGAG
GAGCATCGTGGAAAAAGAAGACGTTCCAACCACGTCTTCAAAGCAAGTGGATTGATGTGATAACATGGTG
GAGCACGACACACTTGTCTACTCCAAAAATATCAAAGATACAGTCTCAGAAGACCAAAGGGCAATTGAGA
CTTTTCAACAAAGGGTAATATCCGGAAACCTCCTCGGATTCCATTGCCCAGCTATCTGTCACTTTATTGT
GAAGATAGTGGAAAAGGAAGGTGGCTCCTACAAATGCCATCATTGCGATAAAGGAAAGGCCATCGTTGAA
GATGCCTCTGCCGACAGTGGTCCCAAAGATGGACCCCCACCCACGAGGAGCATCGTGGAAAAAGAAGACG
TTCCAACCACGTCTTCAAAGCAAGTGGATTGATGTGATATCTCCACTGACGTAAGGGATGACGCACAATC
CCACTATCCTT
