>Addgene plasmid #51491 | pREP | addgene partial sequence | sequence record 80069 | Lac-promoter 5'-CACTTTATGCTTCCGGCTCG-3'
AATTGTGAGCGGATAACAATTTCACACAGGAAACAGCTATGACATGATTACGAATTCCCGATCTAGTAAC
ATAGATGACACCGCGCGCGATAATTTATCCTAGTTTGCGCGCTATATTTTGTTTTCTATCGCGTATTAAA
TGTATAATTGCGGGACTCTAATCATAAAAACCCATCTCATAAATAACGTCATGCATTACATGTTAATTAT
TACATGCTTAACGTAATTCAACAGAAATTATATGATAATCATCGCAAGACCGGCAACAGGATTCAATCTT
AAGAAACTTTATTGCCAAATGTTTGAACGATCGGGGAAATTCGAGCTCCACCGCGGTGGCGGCCGCTCTA
GAACTAGTTAATTAAGAATTATCGAACCACTTTGTACAAGAAAGCTGGGTCGAATTCAGGCACGTTCAGT
GACTCGACGATTCCCGAGCAAAAAAAGTCTCCCCGTCACACATGTAGTGGGTGACGCAATTATCTTTAAA
GTAATCCTTCTGTTGACTTGTCATTGATAACATCCAGTCTTCGTCAGGATTGCAAAGAATTATAGAAGGG
ATCCCACCTTTTATTTTCTTCTTTTTTCCATATTTAGGGTTGACAGTGAAATCAGACTGGCAACCTATTA
ATTGCTTCCACAATGGGACGAACTTGAAGGGGATGTCGTCGATGATATTATAGGTGGCGTGTTCATCGTA
GTTGGTGAAATCGATGGTACCGTTCCAATAGTTGTGTCGTCCGAGACTTCTAGCCCAGGTGGTCTTTCCG
GTACGAGTTGGTCCGCAGATGTAGAGGCTGGGGTGTCGGATTCCATTCCTTCCATTGTCCTGGTTAAATC
GGCCATCCATTCAAGGTCAGATTGAGCTTGTTGGTATGAGACAGGATGTATGTAAGTATAAGCGTCTATG
CTTACATGGTATAGATGGGTTTCCCTCCAGGAGTGTAGATCTTCGTGGCAGCGAAGATCTGATTCTGTGA
AGGGCGACACATACGGT
